>Addgene plasmid #36713 | TAL2278 | depositor partial sequence | sequence record 45906 | TAL2278 sequence 1640 bps
GAACCTGACCCCAGACCAGGTAGTCGCAATCGCGAACAATAATGGGGGAAAGCAAGCCCTGGAAACCGTG
CAAAGGTTGTTGCCGGTCCTTTGTCAAGACCACGGCCTTACACCGGAGCAAGTCGTGGCCATTGCATCCC
ACGACGGTGGCAAACAGGCTCTTGAGACGGTTCAGAGACTTCTCCCAGTTCTCTGTCAAGCCCACGGGCT
GACTCCCGATCAAGTTGTAGCGATTGCGTCCAACGGTGGAGGGAAACAAGCATTGGAGACTGTCCAACGG
CTCCTTCCCGTGTTGTGTCAAGCCCACGGTTTGACGCCTGCACAAGTGGTCGCCATCGCCTCGAATGGCG
GCGGTAAGCAGGCGCTGGAAACAGTACAGCGCCTGCTGCCTGTACTGTGCCAGGATCATGGACTGACCCC
AGACCAGGTAGTCGCAATCGCGTCGAACATTGGGGGAAAGCAAGCCCTGGAAACCGTGCAAAGGTTGTTG
CCGGTCCTTTGTCAAGACCACGGCCTTACACCGGAGCAAGTCGTGGCCATTGCAAATAATAACGGTGGCA
AACAGGCTCTTGAGACGGTTCAGAGACTTCTCCCAGTTCTCTGTCAAGCCCACGGGCTGACTCCCGATCA
AGTTGTAGCGATTGCGTCGAACATTGGAGGGAAACAAGCATTGGAGACTGTCCAACGGCTCCTTCCCGTG
TTGTGTCAAGCCCACGGTTTGACGCCTGCACAAGTGGTCGCCATCGCCAGCCATGATGGCGGTAAGCAGG
CGCTGGAAACAGTACAGCGCCTGCTGCCTGTACTGTGCCAGGATCATGGACTGACCCCAGACCAGGTAGT
CGCAATCGCGAACAATAATGGGGGAAAGCAAGCCCTGGAAACCGTGCAAAGGTTGTTGCCGGTCCTTTGT
CAAGACCACGGCCTTACACCGGAGCAAGTCGTGGCCATTGCATCCCACGACGGTGGCAAACAGGCTCTTG
AGACGGTTCAGAGACTTCTCCCAGTTCTCTGTCAAGCCCACGGGCTGACTCCCGATCAAGTTGTAGCGAT
TGCGTCCAACGGTGGAGGGAAACAAGCATTGGAGACTGTCCAACGGCTCCTTCCCGTGTTGTGTCAAGCC
CACGGTTTGACGCCTGCACAAGTGGTCGCCATCGCCAACAACAACGGCGGTAAGCAGGCGCTGGAAACAG
TACAGCGCCTGCTGCCTGTACTGTGCCAGGATCATGGACTGACCCCAGACCAGGTAGTCGCAATCGCGAA
CAATAATGGGGGAAAGCAAGCCCTGGAAACCGTGCAAAGGTTGTTGCCGGTCCTTTGTCAAGACCACGGC
CTTACACCGGAGCAAGTCGTGGCCATTGCAAGCAACATCGGTGGCAAACAGGCTCTTGAGACGGTTCAGA
GACTTCTCCCAGTTCTCTGTCAAGCCCACGGGCTGACTCCCGATCAAGTTGTAGCGATTGCGTCCAACGG
TGGAGGGAAACAAGCATTGGAGACTGTCCAACGGCTCCTTCCCGTGTTGTGTCAAGCCCACGGTTTGACG
CCTGCACAAGTGGTCGCCATCGCCTCGAATGGCGGCGGTAAGCAGGCGCTGGAAACAGTACAGCGCCTGC
TGCCTGTACTGTGCCAGGATCATGGACTGA
