>Addgene plasmid #36713 | TAL2278 | addgene partial sequence | sequence record 47184 | CMV-F 5'-CGCAAATGGGCGGTAGGCGTG-3'
ACTAGAGAACCCACTGCTTACTGGCTTATCGAAATTAATACGACTCACTATAGGGAGACCCAAGCTGGCT
AGCACCATGGACTACAAAGACCATGACGGTGATTATAAAGATCATGACATCGATTACAAGGATGACGATG
ACAAGATGGCCCCCAAGAAGAAGAGGAAGGTGGGCATTCACCGCGGGGTACCTATGGTGGACTTGAGGAC
ACTCGGTTATTCGCAACAGCAACAGGAGAAAATCAAGCCTAAGGTCAGGAGCACCGTCGCGCAACACCAC
GAGGCGCTTGTGGGGCATGGCTTCACTCATGCGCATATTGTCGCGCTTTCACAGCACCCTGCGGCGCTTG
GGACGGTGGCTGTCAAATACCAAGATATGATTGCGGCCCTGCCCGAAGCCACGCACGAGGCAATTGTAGG
GGTCGGTAAACAGTGGTCGGGAGCGCGAGCACTTGAGGCGCTGCTGACTGTGGCGGGTGAGCTTAGGGGG
CCTCCGCTCCAGCTCGACACCGGGCAGCTGCTGAAGATCGCGAAGAGAGGGGGAGTAACAGCGGTAGAGG
CAGTGCACGCCTGGCGCAATGCGCTCACCGGGGCCCCCTTGAACCTGACCCCAGACCAGGTAGTCGCAAT
CGCGAACAATAATGGGGGAAAGCAAGCCCTGGAAACCGTGCAAAGGTTGTTGCCGGTCCTTTGTCAAGAC
CACGGCCTTACACCGGAGCAAGTCGTGGCCATTGCATCCCACGACGGTGGCAAACAGGCTCTTGAGACGG
TTCAGAGACTTCTCCCAGTTCTCTGTCAAGCCCACGGGCTGACTCCCGATCAAGTTGTAGCGATTGCGTC
CAACGGTGGAGGGAAACAAGCATTGGAGACTGTCCAACGGCTCC
