[The description below was written by a language model from this plasmid's Addgene catalogue record.]
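Description:
TAL2278 is a mammalian expression plasmid encoding the left monomer of a TALEN pair directed against the human MYC gene. It is built on the JDS78 backbone, one of a family of TALEN expression vectors into which an assembled array of TAL effector repeats is inserted. The roughly 1.6 kb insert, made by the FLASH assembly method, was cloned between two BsmBI sites that were destroyed in the process, a typical outcome of type IIS cloning that leaves a seamless in-frame junction with the flanking backbone sequence. The plasmid is maintained at high copy in E. coli under ampicillin selection. The record does not list the origin of replication or any mammalian selection marker.

The repeat array supplies the DNA-binding specificity, while the backbone contributes an N-terminal 3X Flag tag for detection and a C-terminal wild-type FokI nuclease domain. Expression in mammalian cells is driven by the CMV promoter, and the vector type also indicates a T7 promoter, which allows in vitro transcription of TALEN mRNA. The use of a BGH reverse sequencing primer suggests a BGH polyadenylation region downstream of the coding sequence, though this is not explicitly annotated. Because FokI cleaves only as a dimer, this left-half construct is meant to be used together with a matching right-half TALEN that binds the opposite strand nearby, so that the two nuclease domains pair over the spacer and create a double-strand break at MYC. Such breaks are used for targeted gene disruption or editing. The Entrez gene aliases listed in the record resemble those of the mouse Myc entry, although the stated species is human.
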