Addgene plasmid #36713: TAL2278
Depositing lab: Keith Joung. Depositing organization: Massachusetts General Hospital. Publication: FLASH assembly of TALENs for high-throughput genome editing. Reyon D, Tsai SQ, Khayter C, Foden JA, Sander JD, Joung JK. Nat Biotechnol. 2012 Apr 8. doi: 10.1038/nbt.2170. PubMed 22484455.
Backbone
  Vector backbone: JDS78
  Backbone manufacturer: Joung lab (Addgene Plasmid # 32290)
  Backbone size w/o insert (bp): 6447
  Vector type: Mammalian, T7 for in vitro mRNA synthesis
Growth in bacteria
  Bacterial resistance: Ampicillin, 100 μg/mL
  Growth temperature: 37°C
  Growth strain: XL1 Blue
  Copy number: High Copy
Gene/Insert
  Gene/Insert name: MYC-TALEN_Left (alt name: MYC)
  Species: H. sapiens (human)
  Insert size (bp): 1640
  Entrez Gene: Myc (a.k.a. Myc2, Niard, Nird, bHLHe39)
  Promoter: CMV
  Tag / fusion protein: 3X Flag (N terminal on backbone); WT FOKI (C terminal on backbone)
  Cloning method: Restriction Enzyme; 5′ cloning site BsmBI (destroyed during cloning); 3′ cloning site BsmBI (destroyed during cloning)
  Sequencing primers: 5′ CMV-F; 3′ BGH-rev
Terms and licenses: Academic/Nonprofit Terms; Industry Terms: Not Available to Industry
Depositor comments: Target binding site: TGCTTAGACGCTGGATTT It is strongly recommended that users perform a diagnostic digest to verify this plasmid prior to use. For example, a double digest of the plasmid with BamHI and KpnI should result in two bands at 2.2kb and 5.9kb.
How to cite: TAL2278 was a gift from Keith Joung (Addgene plasmid # 36713 ; http://n2t.net/addgene:36713 ; RRID:Addgene_36713)
